Addgene plasmid #215139: mCherry-POLD1
Purpose: Expresses mCherry-POLD1 in mammalian cells from a retroviral vector.
Depositing lab: Michele Pagano. Depositing organization: NYU Grossman School of Medicine. Publication: CDK-independent role of D-type cyclins in regulating DNA mismatch repair. Rona G, Miwatani-Minter B, Zhang Q, Goldberg HV, Kerzhnerman MA, Howard JB, Simoneschi D, Lane E, Hobbs JW, Sassani E, Wang AA, Keegan S, Laverty DJ, Piett CG, Pongor LS, Xu ML, Andrade J, Thomas A, Sicinski P, Askenazi M, Ueberheide B, Fenyo D, Nagel ZD, Pagano M. Mol Cell. 2024 Feb 29:S1097-2765(24)00129-1. doi: 10.1016/j.molcel.2024.02.010. PubMed 38458201.
Backbone
  Vector backbone: pRetroQ-C1
  Backbone manufacturer: Takara Bio
  Vector type: Mammalian Expression, Retroviral
  Selectable markers: Puromycin
Growth in bacteria
  Bacterial resistance: Ampicillin, 100 μg/mL
  Growth temperature: 37°C
  Growth strain: NEB Stable
  Copy number: High Copy
Gene/Insert
  Gene/Insert name: POLD1 (alt name: POLD)
  Species: H. sapiens (human)
  Entrez Gene: POLD1 (a.k.a. CDC2, CRCS10, MDPL, POLD)
  Promoter: CMV
  Tag / fusion protein: mCherry (N terminal on insert)
  Cloning method: Unknown
  Sequencing primers: 5′ mCherry_FWR; 3′ PGK_REV
Terms and licenses: Academic/Nonprofit Terms; Industry Terms: Not Available to Industry
How to cite: mCherry-POLD1 was a gift from Michele Pagano (Addgene plasmid # 215139 ; http://n2t.net/addgene:215139 ; RRID:Addgene_215139)
