[The description below was written by a language model from this plasmid's Addgene catalogue record and pLannotate feature annotations shown in this document.]
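Description:
mCherry-POLD1 is a self-inactivating gammaretroviral expression plasmid of about 10.9 kb, built on the pRetroQ-C1 backbone, that delivers a red-fluorescent fusion of human POLD1 into mammalian cells. In bacteria it is maintained through a high-copy ColE1/pUC-type origin and selected with ampicillin via the β-lactamase gene. The annotation also picks up small rop and bom fragments from pBR322 and an SV40 enhancer/early promoter in the plasmid backbone outside the viral region.

The viral genome is driven in packaging cells by a hybrid 5′ element in which a CMV enhancer/promoter is fused to a truncated 5′ LTR. This is followed by the Ψ packaging signal and a truncated gag segment lacking its start codon, which together support encapsidation of the transcript. The 3′ LTR carries a U3 deletion, so after reverse transcription and integration the LTR promoter activity is lost and expression depends on the internal promoters. The first of these, a CMV enhancer/promoter, drives the mCherry coding sequence joined through a short multiple cloning site remnant to the N-terminus of full-length POLD1, the catalytic subunit of DNA polymerase delta, which has both polymerase and 3′-to-5′ proofreading exonuclease activities. Downstream, a mouse PGK promoter expresses puromycin N-acetyltransferase, allowing selection of stably transduced cells with puromycin.

The construct is suited to producing retrovirus for stable expression of fluorescently tagged POLD1, for example to follow the protein's localisation in live or fixed cells. It was deposited in connection with a study on D-type cyclins and DNA mismatch repair.
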