Features (pLannotate 1.2.2; 21 found; start..end, strand, type, name):
    309..512     +  promoter       CMV promoter: human cytomegalovirus (CMV) immediate early promoter
    513..688     +  LTR            5' LTR (truncated): truncated long terminal repeat from Moloney murine sarcoma virus
    810..1084    +  misc_feature   MESV Ψ (fragment): packaging signal of murine embryonic stem cell virus
   1151..1567    +  CDS            gag (truncated): truncated Moloney murine leukemia virus (MMLV) gag gene lacking the start codon
   1642..1945    +  enhancer       CMV enhancer: human cytomegalovirus immediate early enhancer
   1946..2149    +  promoter       CMV promoter: human cytomegalovirus (CMV) immediate early promoter
   2194..2901    +  CDS            mCherry: mCherry is a basic (constitutively fluorescent) red fluorescent protein published in 2004, derived from Discosoma sp.. It is reported to be a very rapidly-maturing monomer with low acid sensitivity.
   2902..2920    +  misc_feature   MCS (fragment): multiple cloning site
   2935..6252    +  CDS            POLD1: DPOD1_HUMAN - Also known as POLD. Experimental evidence at protein level: Swiss-Prot protein existence level 1. As the catalytic component of the trimeric (Pol-delta3 complex) and tetrameric DNA polymerase delta complexes (Pol-delta4 complex), plays a crucial role in high fidelity genome replication, including in lagging strand synthesis, and repair. Exhibits both DNA polymerase and 3'- to 5'-exonuclease activities (PubMed:16510448, PubMed:19074196, PubMed:20334433, PubMed:24035200, PubMed:24022480). Requires the presence of accessory proteins POLD2, POLD3 and POLD4 for full activity. Dependin
   6294..6793    +  promoter       PGK promoter: mouse phosphoglycerate kinase 1 promoter
   6814..7413    +  CDS            PuroR: puromycin N-acetyltransferase; pac from Streptomyces alboniger; confers resistance to puromycin
   7484..7556    +  CDS            env (fragment): murine leukemia virus gPr80 envelope polyprotein precursor; env; proteolytically cleaved into gp70SU and p15TM subunits
   7598..8030    +  LTR            3' LTR (ΔU3): self-inactivating 3' long terminal repeat (LTR) from Moloney murine leukemia virus
   8099..8139    +  CDS            rop (fragment): Rop protein, which maintains plasmids at low copy number; rop
   8241..8279    +  misc_feature   bom (fragment): basis of mobility region from pBR322
   8296..8625    +  promoter       SV40 promoter: SV40 enhancer and early promoter
   8631..8732    +  misc_feature   bom (fragment): basis of mobility region from pBR322
   8918..9506    -  rep_origin     ori: high-copy-number ColE1/pMB1/pBR322/pUC origin of replication
   9677..10537   -  CDS            AmpR: β-lactamase; bla; confers resistance to ampicillin, carbenicillin, and related antibiotics
  10538..10642   -  promoter       AmpR promoter: bla
  10828..308     +  enhancer       CMV enhancer (across the origin): human cytomegalovirus immediate early enhancer
>Addgene plasmid #215139 | mCherry-POLD1 | addgene full sequence | sequence record 428745 | Addgene NGS Result
TCCGCGTTACATAACTTACGGTAAATGGCCCGCCTGGCTGACCGCCCAACGACCCCCGCCCATTGACGTC
AATAATGACGTATGTTCCCATAGTAACGCCAATAGGGACTTTCCATTGACGTCAATGGGTGGAGTATTTA
CGGTAAACTGCCCACTTGGCAGTACATCAAGTGTATCATATGCCAAGTACGCCCCCTATTGACGTCAATG
ACGGTAAATGGCCCGCCTGGCATTATGCCCAGTACATGACCTTATGGGACTTTCCTACTTGGCAGTACAT
CTACGTATTAGTCATCGCTATTACCATGGTGATGCGGTTTTGGCAGTACATCAATGGGCGTGGATAGCGG
TTTGACTCACGGGGATTTCCAAGTCTCCACCCCATTGACGTCAATGGGAGTTTGTTTTGGCACCAAAATC
AACGGGACTTTCCAAAATGTCGTAACAACTCCGCCCCATTGACGCAAATGGGCGGTAGGCGTGTACGGTG
GGAGGTCTATATAAGCAGAGCTCAATAAAAGAGCCCACAACCCCTCACTCGGCGCGCCAGTCTTCCGATA
GACTGCGTCGCCCGGGTACCCGTATTCCCAATAAAGCCTCTTGCTGTTTGCATCCGAATCGTGGTCTCGC
TGTTCCTTGGGAGGGTCTCCTCTGAGTGATTGACTACCCACGACGGGGGTCTTTCATTTGGGGGCTCGTC
CGGGATTTGGAGACCCCTGCCCAGGGACCACCGACCCACCACCGGGAGGTAAGCTGGCCAGCAACTTATC
TGTGTCTGTCCGATTGTCTAGTGTCTATGTTTGATGTTATGCGCCTGCGTCTGTACTAGTTAGCTAACTA
GCTCTGTATCTGGCGGACCCGTGGTGGAACTGACGAGTTCTGAACACCCGGCCGCAACCCTGGGAGACGT
CCCAGGGACTTTGGGGGCCGTTTTTGTGGCCCGACCTGAGGAAGGGAGTCGATGTGGAATCCGACCCCGT
CAGGATATGTGGTTCTGGTAGGAGACGAGAACCTAAAACAGTTCCCGCCTCCGTCTGAATTTTTGCTTTC
GGTTTGGAACCGAAGCCGCGCGTCTTGTCTGCTGCAGCGCTGCAGCATCGTTCTGTGTTGTCTCTGTCTG
ACTGTGTTTCTGTATTTGTCTGAAAATTAGGGCCAGACTGTTACCACTCCCTTAAGTTTGACCTTAGGTC
ACTGGAAAGATGTCGAGCGGATCGCTCACAACCAGTCGGTAGATGTCAAGAAGAGACGTTGGGTTACCTT
CTGCTCTGCAGAATGGCCAACCTTTAACGTCGGATGGCCGCGAGACGGCACCTTTAACCGAGACCTCATC
ACCCAGGTTAAGATCAAGGTCTTTTCACCTGGCCCGCATGGACACCCAGACCAGGTCCCCTACATCGTGA
CCTGGGAAGCCTTGGCTTTTGACCCCCCTCCCTGGGTCAAGCCCTTTGTACACCCTAAGCCTCCGCCTCC
TCTTCCTCCATCCGCCCCGTCTCTCCCCCTTGAACCTCCTCGTTCGACCCCGCCTCGATCCTCCCTTTAT
CCAGCCCTCACTCCTTCTCTAGGCGCCGGAATTGAAGATCATAGTTATTAATAGTAATCAATTACGGGGT
CATTAGTTCATAGCCCATATATGGAGTTCCGCGTTACATAACTTACGGTAAATGGCCCGCCTGGCTGACC
GCCCAACGACCCCCGCCCATTGACGTCAATAATGACGTATGTTCCCATAGTAACGCCAATAGGGACTTTC
CATTGACGTCAATGGGTGGAGTATTTACGGTAAACTGCCCACTTGGCAGTACATCAAGTGTATCATATGC
CAAGTACGCCCCCTATTGACGTCAATGACGGTAAATGGCCCGCCTGGCATTATGCCCAGTACATGACCTT
ATGGGACTTTCCTACTTGGCAGTACATCTACGTATTAGTCATCGCTATTACCATGGTGATGCGGTTTTGG
CAGTACATCAATGGGCGTGGATAGCGGTTTGACTCACGGGGATTTCCAAGTCTCCACCCCATTGACGTCA
ATGGGAGTTTGTTTTGGCACCAAAATCAACGGGACTTTCCAAAATGTCGTAACAACTCCGCCCCATTGAC
GCAAATGGGCGGTAGGCGTGTACGGTGGGAGGTCTATATAAGCAGAGCTGGTTTAGTGAACCGTCAGATC
CGCTAGCGCTACCGGTCGCCACCATGGTGAGCAAGGGCGAGGAGGATAACATGGCCATCATCAAGGAGTT
CATGCGCTTCAAGGTGCACATGGAGGGCTCCGTGAACGGCCACGAGTTCGAGATCGAGGGCGAGGGCGAG
GGCCGCCCCTACGAGGGCACCCAGACCGCCAAGCTGAAGGTGACCAAGGGTGGCCCCCTGCCCTTCGCCT
GGGACATCCTGTCCCCTCAGTTCATGTACGGCTCCAAGGCCTACGTGAAGCACCCCGCCGACATCCCCGA
CTACTTGAAGCTGTCCTTCCCCGAGGGCTTCAAGTGGGAGCGCGTGATGAACTTCGAGGACGGCGGCGTG
GTGACCGTGACCCAGGACTCCTCCCTGCAGGACGGCGAGTTCATCTACAAGGTGAAGCTGCGCGGCACCA
ACTTCCCCTCCGACGGCCCCGTAATGCAGAAGAAGACCATGGGCTGGGAGGCCTCCTCCGAGCGGATGTA
CCCCGAGGACGGCGCCCTGAAGGGCGAGATCAAGCAGAGGCTGAAGCTGAAGGACGGCGGCCACTACGAC
GCTGAGGTCAAGACCACCTACAAGGCCAAGAAGCCCGTGCAGCTGCCCGGCGCCTACAACGTCAACATCA
AGTTGGACATCACCTCCCACAACGAGGACTACACCATCGTGGAACAGTACGAACGCGCCGAGGGCCGCCA
CTCCACCGGCGGCATGGACGAGCTGTACAAGTCCGGACTCAGATCTCGAGGAGGCGGAGGAAGCGATGGC
AAGCGGCGGCCAGGCCCAGGGCCCGGGGTGCCCCCAAAGCGGGCCCGTGGGGGCCTCTGGGATGATGATG
ATGCACCTCGGCCATCCCAATTCGAGGAGGACCTGGCACTGATGGAGGAGATGGAGGCAGAACACAGGCT
GCAGGAGCAGGAGGAGGAGGAGCTGCAGTCAGTCCTGGAGGGGGTTGCAGACGGGCAGGTCCCACCATCA
GCCATAGATCCTCGCTGGCTTCGGCCCACACCACCAGCGCTGGACCCCCAGACAGAGCCCCTCATCTTCC
AACAGTTGGAGATTGACCATTATGTGGGCCCAGCACAGCCTGTGCCTGGGGGGCCCCCACCATCCCACGG
CTCCGTGCCTGTGCTCCGCGCCTTCGGGGTCACCGATGAGGGGTTCTCTGTCTGCTGCCACATCCACGGC
TTCGCTCCCTACTTCTACACCCCAGCGCCCCCTGGTTTCGGGCCCGAGCACATGGGTGACCTGCAACGGG
AGCTGAACTTGGCCATCAGCCGGGACAGTCGCGGGGGGAGGGAGCTGACTGGGCCGGCCGTGCTGGCTGT
GGAACTGTGCTCCCGAGAGAGCATGTTTGGGTACCACGGGCACGGCCCCTCCCCGTTCCTGCGCATCACC
GTGGCGCTGCCGCGCCTCGTGGCCCCGGCCCGCCGTCTCCTGGAACAGGGCATCCGTGTGGCAGGCCTGG
GCACGCCCAGCTTCGCGCCCTACGAGGCCAACGTCGACTTTGAGATCCGGTTCATGGTGGACACGGACAT
CGTCGGCTGCAACTGGCTGGAGCTCCCAGCTGGGAAATACGCCCTGAGGCTGAAGGAGAAGGCTACGCAG
TGCCAGCTGGAGGCGGACGTGCTGTGGTCTGACGTGGTCAGTCACCCACCGGAAGGGCCATGGCAGCGCA
TTGCGCCCTTGCGCGTGCTCAGCTTCGATATCGAGTGCGCCGGCCGCAAAGGCATCTTCCCTGAGCCTGA
GCGGGACCCTGTCATCCAGATCTGCTCGCTGGGCCTGCGCTGGGGGGAGCCGGAGCCCTTCCTACGCCTG
GCGCTCACCCTGCGGCCCTGTGCCCCCATCCTGGGTGCCAAGGTGCAGAGCTACGAGAAGGAGGAGGACC
TGCTGCAGGCCTGGTCCACCTTCATCCGTATCATGGACCCCGACGTGATCACCGGTTACAACATCCAGAA
CTTCGACCTTCCGTACCTCATCTCTCGGGCCCAGACCCTCAAGGTACAAACATTCCCTTTCCTGGGCCGT
GTGGCCGGCCTTTGCTCCAACATCCGGGACTCTTCATTCCAGTCCAAGCAGACGGGCCGGCGGGACACCA
AGGTTGTCAGCATGGTGGGCCGCGTGCAGATGGACATGCTGCAGGTGCTGCTGCGGGAGTACAAGCTCCG
CTCCTACACGCTCAATGCCGTGAGCTTCCACTTCCTGGGCGAGCAGAAGGAGGACGTGCAGCACAGCATC
ATCACCGACCTGCAGAATGGGAACGACCAGACCCGCCGCCGCCTGGCTGTGTACTGCCTGAAGGATGCCT
ACCTGCCACTGCGGCTGCTGGAGCGGCTCATGGTGCTGGTGAACGCCGTGGAGATGGCGAGGGTCACTGG
CGTGCCCCTCAGCTACCTGCTCAGTCGTGGCCAGCAGGTCAAGGTCGTATCCCAGCTGTTGCGGCAGGCC
ATGCACGAGGGGCTGCTGATGCCCGTGGTGAAGTCAGAGGGCGGCGAGGACTACACGGGAGCCACTGTCA
TCGAGCCCCTCAAAGGGTACTACGACGTCCCCATCGCCACCCTGGACTTCTCCTCGCTGTACCCGTCCAT
CATGATGGCCCACAACCTGTGTTACACCACGCTCCTTCGGCCCGGGACTGCACAGAAACTGGGCCTGACT
GAGGATCAGTTCATCAGGACCCCCACCGGGGACGAGTTTGTGAAGACCTCAGTGCGGAAGGGGCTGCTGC
CCCAGATCCTGGAGAACCTGCTCAGTGCCCGGAAGAGGGCCAAGGCCGAGCTGGCCAAGGAGACAGACCC
CCTCCGGCGCCAGGTCCTGGATGGACGGCAGCTGGCGCTGAAGGTGAGCGCCAACTCCGTATACGGCTTC
ACTGGCGCCCAGGTGGGCAAGTTGCCGTGCCTGGAGATCTCACAGAGCGTCACGGGGTTCGGACGTCAGA
TGATCGAGAAAACCAAGCAGCTGGTGGAGTCTAAGTACACAGTGGAGAATGGCTACAGCACCAGTGCCAA
GGTGGTGTATGGTGACACTGACTCCGTCATGTGCCGATTCGGCGTGTCCTCGGTGGCTGAGGCGATGGCC
CTGGGGCGGGAGGCCGCGGACTGGGTGTCAGGTCACTTCCCGTCGCCCATCCGGCTGGAGTTTGAGAAGG
TCTACTTCCCATACCTGCTTATCAGCAAGAAGCGCTACGCGGGCCTGCTCTTCTCCTCCCGGCCCGACGC
CCACGACCGCATGGACTGCAAGGGCCTGGAGGCCGTGCGCAGGGACAACTGCCCCCTCGTGGCCAACCTG
GTCACTGCCTCACTGCGCCGCCTGCTCATCGACCGAGACCCTGAGGGCGCGGTGGCTCACGCACAGGACG
TCATCTCGGACCTGCTGTGCAACCGCATCGATATCTCCCAGCTGGTCATCACCAAGGAGCTGACCCGCGC
GGCCTCCGACTATGCCGGCAAGCAGGCCCACGTGGAGCTGGCCGAGAGGATGAGGAAGCGGGACCCCGGG
AGTGCGCCCAGCCTGGGCGACCGCGTCCCCTACGTGATCATCAGTGCCGCCAAGGGTGTGGCCGCCTACA
TGAAGTCGGAGGACCCGCTGTTCGTGCTGGAGCACAGCCTGCCCATTGACACGCAGTACTACCTGGAGCA
GCAGCTGGCCAAGCCCCTCCTGCGCATCTTCGAGCCCATCCTGGGCGAGGGCCGTGCCGAGGCTGTGCTA
CTGCGGGGGGACCACACGCGCTGCAAGACGGTGCTCACGGGCAAGGTGGGCGGCCTCCTGGCCTTCGCCA
AACGCCGCAACTGCTGCATTGGCTGCCGCACAGTGCTCAGCCACCAGGGAGCCGTGTGTGAGTTCTGCCA
GCCCCGGGAGTCTGAGCTGTATCAGAAGGAGGTATCCCATCTGAATGCCCTGGAGGAGCGCTTCTCGCGC
CTCTGGACGCAGTGCCAGCGCTGCCAGGGCAGCCTGCACGAGGACGTCATCTGCACCAGCCGGGACTGCC
CCATCTTCTACATGCGCAAGAAGGTGCGGAAGGACCTGGAAGACCAGGAGCAGCTCCTGCGGCGCTTCGG
ACCCCCTGGACCTGAGGCCTGGTGAGGATCCACCGGATCTAGATAACTGATCATAATTCTACCGGGTAGG
GGAGGCGCTTTTCCCAAGGCAGTCTGGAGCATGCGCTTTAGCAGCCCCGCTGGGCACTTGGCGCTACACA
AGTGGCCTCTGGCCTCGCACACATTCCACATCCACCGGTAGGCGCCAACCGGCTCCGTTCTTTGGTGGCC
CCTTCGCGCCACCTTCTACTCCTCCCCTAGTCAGGAAGTTCCCCCCCGCCCCGCAGCTCGCGTCGTGCAG
GACGTGACAAATGGAAGTAGCACGTCTCACTAGTCTCGTGCAGATGGACAGCACCGCTGAGCAATGGAAG
CGGGTAGGCCTTTGGGGCAGCGGCCAATAGCAGCTTTGCTCCTTCGCTTTCTGGGCTCAGAGGCTGGGAA
GGGGTGGGTCCGGGGGCGGGCTCAGGGGCGGGCTCAGGGGCGGGGCGGGCGCCCGAAGGTCCTCCGGAGG
CCCGGCATTCTGCACGCTTCAAAAGCGCACGTCTGCCGCGCTGTTCTCCTCTTCCTCATCTCCGGGCCTT
TCGACCTGCAGCCCAAGCTTACCATGACCGAGTACAAGCCCACGGTGCGCCTCGCCACCCGCGACGACGT
CCCCAGGGCCGTACGCACCCTCGCCGCCGCGTTCGCCGACTACCCCGCCACGCGCCACACCGTCGATCCG
GACCGCCACATCGAGCGGGTCACCGAGCTGCAAGAACTCTTCCTCACGCGCGTCGGGCTCGACATCGGCA
AGGTGTGGGTCGCGGACGACGGCGCCGCGGTGGCGGTCTGGACCACGCCGGAGAGCGTCGAAGCGGGGGC
GGTGTTCGCCGAGATCGGCCCGCGCATGGCCGAGTTGAGCGGTTCCCGGCTGGCCGCGCAGCAACAGATG
GAAGGCCTCCTGGCGCCGCACCGGCCCAAGGAGCCCGCGTGGTTCCTGGCCACCGTCGGCGTCTCGCCCG
ACCACCAGGGCAAGGGTCTGGGCAGCGCCGTCGTGCTCCCCGGAGTGGAGGCGGCCGAGCGCGCCGGGGT
GCCCGCCTTCCTGGAGACCTCCGCGCCCCGCAACCTCCCCTTCTACGAGCGGCTCGGCTTCACCGTCACC
GCCGACGTCGAGGTGCCCGAAGGACCGCGCACCTGGTGCATGACCCGCAAGCCCGGTGCCTGACGCCCGC
CCCACGACCCGCAGCGCCCGACCGAAAGGAGCGCACGACCCCATGCATCGGCGTCTCGATCGAGATATCA
GTGGTCCAGGCTCTAGTTTTGACTCAACAATATCACCAGCTGAAGCCTATAGAGTACGAGCCATAGATAA
AATAAAAGATTTTATTTAGTCTCCAGAAAAAGGGGGGAATGAAAGACCCCACCTGTAGGTTTGGCAAGCT
ACTAGCTTAAGTAACGCCATTTTGCAAGGCATGGAAAAATACATAACTGAGAATAGAGAAGTTCAGATCA
AGGTCAGGAACAGATGGAACAGGGTCGATCGACCCTAGAGAACCATCAGATGTTTCCAGGGTGCCCCAAG
GACCTGAAATGACCCTGTGCCTTATTTGAACTAACCAATCAGTTCGCTTCTCGCTTCTGTTCGCGCGCTT
CTGCTCCCCGAGCTCAATAAAAGAGCCCACAACCCCTCACTCGGGGCGCCAGTCCTCCGATTGACTGAGT
CGCCCGGGTACCCGTGTATCCAATAAACCCTCTTGCAGTTGCATCCGACTTGTGGTCTCGCTGTTCCTTG
GGAGGGTCTCCTCTGAGTGATTGACTACCCGTCAGCGGGGGTCTTTCATTTGGGGGCTCGTCCGGGATCG
GGAGACCCCTGCCCAGGGACCACCGACCCACCACCGGGAGGTAAGCTGGCTGCCTCGCGCGTTTCGGTGA
TGACGGTGAAAACCTCTGACACATGCAGCTCCCGGAGACGGTCACAGCTTGTCTGTAAGCGGATGCCGGG
AGCAGACAAGCCCGTCAGGGCGCGTCAGCGGGTGTTGGCGGGTGTCGGGGCGCAGCCATGACCCAGTCAC
GTAGCGATAGCGGAGTGTAGATCCGGCTGTGGAATGTGTGTCAGTTAGGGTGTGGAAAGTCCCCAGGCTC
CCCAGCAGGCAGAAGTATGCAAAGCATGCATCTCAATTAGTCAGCAACCAGGTGTGGAAAGTCCCCAGGC
TCCCCAGCAGGCAGAAGTATGCAAAGCATGCATCTCAATTAGTCAGCAACCATAGTCCCGCCCCTAACTC
CGCCCATCCCGCCCCTAACTCCGCCCAGTTCCGCCCATTCTCCGCCCCATGGCTGACTAATTTTTTTTAT
TTATGCAGAGGCCGAGGCCGCCTCGGCCTCTGAGCTATTCCAGAAGTAGTGAGGAGGCTTTTTTGGAGGC
CTAGGCTTTTGCAAAAAGCTTACTGGCTTAACTATGCGGCATCAGAGCAGATTGTACTGAGAGTGCACCA
TATGCGGTGTGAAATACCGCACAGATGCGTAAGGAGAAAATACCGCATCAGGCGCTCTTCCGCTTCCTCG
CTCACTGACTCGCTGCGCTCGGTCGTTCGGCTGCGGCGAGCGGTATCAGCTCACTCAAAGGCGGTAATAC
GGTTATCCACAGAATCAGGGGATAACGCAGGAAAGAACATGTGAGCAAAAGGCCAGCAAAAGGCCAGGAA
CCGTAAAAAGGCCGCGTTGCTGGCGTTTTTCCATAGGCTCCGCCCCCCTGACGAGCATCACAAAAATCGA
CGCTCAAGTCAGAGGTGGCGAAACCCGACAGGACTATAAAGATACCAGGCGTTTCCCCCTGGAAGCTCCC
TCGTGCGCTCTCCTGTTCCGACCCTGCCGCTTACCGGATACCTGTCCGCCTTTCTCCCTTCGGGAAGCGT
GGCGCTTTCTCATAGCTCACGCTGTAGGTATCTCAGTTCGGTGTAGGTCGTTCGCTCCAAGCTGGGCTGT
GTGCACGAACCCCCCGTTCAGCCCGACCGCTGCGCCTTATCCGGTAACTATCGTCTTGAGTCCAACCCGG
TAAGACACGACTTATCGCCACTGGCAGCAGCCACTGGTAACAGGATTAGCAGAGCGAGGTATGTAGGCGG
TGCTACAGAGTTCTTGAAGTGGTGGCCTAACTACGGCTACACTAGAAGGACAGTATTTGGTATCTGCGCT
CTGCTGAAGCCAGTTACCTTCGGAAAAAGAGTTGGTAGCTCTTGATCCGGCAAACAAACCACCGCTGGTA
GCGGTGGTTTTTTTGTTTGCAAGCAGCAGATTACGCGCAGAAAAAAAGGATCTCAAGAAGATCCTTTGAT
CTTTTCTACGGGGTCTGACGCTCAGTGGAACGAAAACTCACGTTAAGGGATTTTGGTCATGAGATTATCA
AAAAGGATCTTCACCTAGATCCTTTTAAATTAAAAATGAAGTTTTAAATCAATCTAAAGTATATATGAGT
AAACTTGGTCTGACAGTTACCAATGCTTAATCAGTGAGGCACCTATCTCAGCGATCTGTCTATTTCGTTC
ATCCATAGTTGCCTGACTCCCCGTCGTGTAGATAACTACGATACGGGAGGGCTTACCATCTGGCCCCAGT
GCTGCAATGATACCGCGAGACCCACGCTCACCGGCTCCAGATTTATCAGCAATAAACCAGCCAGCCGGAA
GGGCCGAGCGCAGAAGTGGTCCTGCAACTTTATCCGCCTCCATCCAGTCTATTAATTGTTGCCGGGAAGC
TAGAGTAAGTAGTTCGCCAGTTAATAGTTTGCGCAACGTTGTTGCCATTGCTGCAGGCATCGTGGTGTCA
CGCTCGTCGTTTGGTATGGCTTCATTCAGCTCCGGTTCCCAACGATCAAGGCGAGTTACATGATCCCCCA
TGTTGTGCAAAAAAGCGGTTAGCTCCTTCGGTCCTCCGATCGTTGTCAGAAGTAAGTTGGCCGCAGTGTT
ATCACTCATGGTTATGGCAGCACTGCATAATTCTCTTACTGTCATGCCATCCGTAAGATGCTTTTCTGTG
ACTGGTGAGTACTCAACCAAGTCATTCTGAGAATAGTGTATGCGGCGACCGAGTTGCTCTTGCCCGGCGT
CAACACGGGATAATACCGCGCCACATAGCAGAACTTTAAAAGTGCTCATCATTGGAAAACGTTCTTCGGG
GCGAAAACTCTCAAGGATCTTACCGCTGTTGAGATCCAGTTCGATGTAACCCACTCGTGCACCCAACTGA
TCTTCAGCATCTTTTACTTTCACCAGCGTTTCTGGGTGAGCAAAAACAGGAAGGCAAAATGCCGCAAAAA
AGGGAATAAGGGCGACACGGAAATGTTGAATACTCATACTCTTCCTTTTTCAATATTATTGAAGCATTTA
TCAGGGTTATTGTCTCATGAGCGGATACATATTTGAATGTATTTAGAAAAATAAACAAATAGGGGTTCCG
CGCACATTTCCCCGAAAAGTGCCACCTGACGTCTAAGAAACCATTATTATCATGACATTAACCTATAAAA
ATAGGCGTATCACGAGGCCCTTTCGTCTTCAAGAATTAGCTTGGCCATTGCATACGTTGTATCCATATCA
TAATATGTACATTTATATTGGCTCATGTCCAACATTACCGCCATGTTGACATTGATTATTGACTAGTTAT
TAATAGTAATCAATTACGGGGTCATTAGTTCATAGCCCATATATGGAGT
